Addgene plasmid #84224: Osa-pCAMBIA-1301-STTM528
Purpose: Disturb the expression of miR528 in rice
Depositing lab: Guiliang Tang. Depositing organization: Michigan Technological University. Publication: Effective small RNA destruction by the expression of a short tandem target mimic in Arabidopsis. Yan J, Gu Y, Jia X, Kang W, Pan S, Tang X, Chen X, Tang G. Plant Cell. 2012 Feb;24(2):415-27. doi: 10.1105/tpc.111.094144. Epub 2012 Feb 17. PubMed 22345490.
Backbone
  Vector backbone: pCAMBIA-1301
  Backbone manufacturer: CAMBIA Company
  Backbone size w/o insert (bp): 11827
  Vector type: Bacterial Expression, Yeast Expression, Plant Expression
  Selectable markers: Hygromycin
Growth in bacteria
  Bacterial resistance: Chloramphenicol and Kanamycin, 25 & 50 μg/mL
  Growth temperature: 37°C
  Growth strain: DH5alpha
  Copy number: Unknown
Gene/Insert
  Gene/Insert name: miR528 (alt name: Osa-miR528)
  Species: Rice
  Insert size (bp): 2846
  GenBank ID: miRBase (MI0003201)
  Promoter: 2x35S
  Cloning method: Restriction Enzyme; 5′ cloning site PacI (unknown if destroyed); 3′ cloning site PacI (unknown if destroyed)
  Sequencing primers: 5′ 35S promoter; 3′ AGGTTTAGTCGTCTCGTGTCTG
Terms and licenses: Academic/Nonprofit Terms; Industry Terms: Not Available to Industry
Depositor comments: This plasmid used to disturb miR528’s expression by STTM method invented by Dr. Guiliang Tang’s Lab in Michigan Technological University (Plant cell, 2012), Houghton, MI, USA. The method used to construct this plasmid refers to Tang et al., (Methods, 2012) with minor revision. The STTM sequence in this plasmid may contain discrepancies compared to the reference sequence(s). According to the depositing lab, these mutations should not affect plasmid function. For additional published information regarding this plasmid, please see https://www.cell.com/molecular-plant/pdf/S1674-2052(18)30275-2.pdf?_returnURL=https%3A%2F%2Flinkinghub.elsevier.com%2Fretrieve%2Fpii%2FS1674205218302752%3Fshowall%3Dtrue#
How to cite: Osa-pCAMBIA-1301-STTM528 was a gift from Guiliang Tang (Addgene plasmid # 84224 ; http://n2t.net/addgene:84224 ; RRID:Addgene_84224)
