[The description below was written by a language model from this plasmid's Addgene catalogue record and pLannotate feature annotations shown in this document.]
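Description:
Osa-pCAMBIA-1301-STTM528 is a plant binary vector built on pCAMBIA-1301 for delivering a short tandem target mimic (STTM) against rice miR528. It carries the usual pCAMBIA maintenance functions outside the T-DNA: a ColE1/pBR322-type origin with the bom mobilisation region for E. coli, the pVS1 oriV, RepA and StaA functions for stable replication in Agrobacterium, and a kanamycin resistance gene. A second bacterial marker, chloramphenicol acetyltransferase, sits within the roughly 2.8 kb PacI insert alongside origin fragments and SP6 and T7 promoters. These appear to be remnants of an intermediate cloning vector, which would explain why the plasmid is selected on both chloramphenicol and kanamycin.

Between the nopaline-type left and right T-DNA borders there are three plant cassettes. An enhanced CaMV 35S promoter drives hygromycin phosphotransferase with a CaMV poly(A) signal for selection of transformed plant tissue. A 35S promoter drives an intron-containing, His-tagged GUS reporter ending in the NOS terminator, with the catalase intron restricting expression to plant cells. The STTM cassette is recorded as using a 2x35S promoter, which fits the adjacent 35S fragment and full 35S promoter annotated across the origin of the circular map, followed by a CaMV poly(A) signal. The STTM module itself is not annotated in the feature table, but presumably lies in the short gap between promoter and poly(A) signal.

An STTM transcript carries two non-cleavable miRNA binding sites joined by a spacer, which sequester the target small RNA and trigger its degradation. The construct is therefore used to knock down miR528 function in rice. The depositor notes that the STTM sequence may differ slightly from the reference, without expected functional effect.
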