Features (pLannotate 1.2.2; 34 found; start..end, strand, type, name):
      1..346     +  promoter       CaMV 35S promoter: strong constitutive promoter from cauliflower mosaic virus
    507..683     +  polyA_signal   CaMV poly(A) signal: cauliflower mosaic virus polyadenylation signal
   1245..1263    -  promoter       SP6 promoter: promoter for bacteriophage SP6 RNA polymerase
   1328..1987    -  CDS            CmR: chloramphenicol acetyltransferase; cat; confers resistance to chloramphenicol
   1988..2024    -  promoter       cat promoter (fragment): promoter of the E. coli cat gene encoding chloramphenicol acetyltransferase
   2024..2052    -  promoter       tet promoter: E. coli promoter for tetracycline efflux protein gene
   2114..2282    -  rep_origin     ori (fragment): high-copy-number ColE1/pMB1/pBR322/pUC origin of replication
   2295..2326    -  misc_feature   MCS (fragment): pUC18/19 multiple cloning site
   2357..2379    -  protein_bind   lac operator (fragment): The lac repressor binds to the lac operator to inhibit transcription in E. coli. This inhibition can be relieved by adding lactose or isopropyl-β-D-thiogalactopyranoside (IPTG). lac repressor encoded by lacI
   2383..2413    -  promoter       lac promoter: promoter for the E. coli lac operon
   2428..2449    -  protein_bind   CAP binding site: CAP binding activates transcription in the presence of cAMP. E. coli catabolite activator protein
   2462..2550    -  CDS            lacI (fragment): lac repressor; lacI; The lac repressor binds to the lac operator to inhibit transcription in E. coli. This inhibition can be relieved by adding lactose or isopropyl-β-D-thiogalactopyranoside (IPTG).
   2640..3316    +  promoter       CaMV 35S promoter (enhanced): cauliflower mosaic virus 35S promoter with a duplicated enhancer region
   3383..4408    +  CDS            HygR: hygromycin B phosphotransferase confers resistance to hygromycin
   4449..4623    +  polyA_signal   CaMV poly(A) signal: cauliflower mosaic virus polyadenylation signal
   4701..4725    -  misc_feature   LB T-DNA repeat: left border repeat from nopaline C58 T-DNA
   5150..5944    +  CDS            KanR: aminoglycoside phosphotransferase; aphA-3; confers resistance to kanamycin
   6031..6619    +  rep_origin     ori: high-copy-number ColE1/pMB1/pBR322/pUC origin of replication
   6805..6945    -  misc_feature   bom: basis of mobility region from pBR322
   7047..7086    -  CDS            rop (fragment): Rop protein, which maintains plasmids at low copy number; rop
   7289..7483    -  rep_origin     pVS1 oriV: origin of replication for the Pseudomonas plasmid pVS1 (Heeb et al., 2000)
   7549..8622    -  CDS            pVS1 RepA: replication protein from the Pseudomonas plasmid pVS1 (Heeb et al., 2000)
   9051..9680    -  CDS            pVS1 StaA: stability protein from the Pseudomonas plasmid pVS1 (Heeb et al., 2000)
  10240..10641   -  CDS            Y4CG_SINFN (fragment): Protein inferred from homology: Swiss-Prot protein existence level 3. From Sinorhizobium fredii (strain NBRC 101917 / NGR234).
  10981..11005   -  misc_feature   RB T-DNA repeat: right border repeat from nopaline C58 T-DNA
  11027..11279   -  terminator     NOS terminator: nopaline synthase terminator and poly(A) signal
  11314..11332   -  CDS            9xHis (fragment): 9xHis affinity tag
  11338..13360   -  CDS            GUS (fragment): β-glucuronidase This version of the gusA gene has a 5' extension with a catalase intron to ensure expression in plants but not bacteria.
  13381..13722   -  promoter       CaMV 35S promoter: strong constitutive promoter from cauliflower mosaic virus
  13962..14116   -  CDS            lacZα (fragment): LacZα fragment of β-galactosidase; lacZ fragment
  14119..14136   -  misc_feature   MCS (fragment): pUC18/19 multiple cloning site
  14145..14186   -  rep_origin     ori (fragment): high-copy-number ColE1/pMB1/pBR322/pUC origin of replication
  14291..14309   +  promoter       T7 promoter: promoter for bacteriophage T7 RNA polymerase
  14378..14666   +  promoter       CaMV 35S promoter (fragment): strong constitutive promoter from cauliflower mosaic virus
>Addgene plasmid #84224 | Osa-pCAMBIA-1301-STTM528 | addgene full sequence | sequence record 174363 | Addgene NGS Result
TGAGACTTTTCAACAAAGGGTAATTTCGGGAAACCTCCTCGGATTCCATTGCCCAGCTATCTGTCACCTC
ATCGAAAGGACAGTAGAAAAGGAAGGTGGCTCCTACAAATGCCATCATTGCGATAAAGGAAAGGCTATCA
TTCAAGATGCCTCTGCCGACAGTGGTCCCAAAGATGGACCCCCACCCACGAGGAGCATCGTGGAAAAAGA
AGACGTTCCAACCACGTCTTCAAGGCAAGTGGATTGATGTGACATCTCCACTGACATAAGGGATGACGCA
CAACCCCACTATCCTTCGCAAGACCCTTCCTCTATATAAGGAGGTTCATTTCATTTGGAGAGGACAGCCC
AAGCTTCTCCTCTGCATCTAGCCCCTTCCAGTTGTTGTTGTTATGGTCTAATTTAAATATGGTCTAAAGA
AGAAGAATCTCCTCTGCATCTAGCCCCTTCCAGAATTCGGTACGCTGAAATCACCAGTCTCTCTCTACAA
ATCTATCTCTCTCTATTTTCTCCATAAATAATGTGTGAGTAGTTTCCCGATAAGGGAAATTAGGGTTCTT
ATAGGGTTTCGCTCATGTGTTGAGCATATAAGAAACCCTTAGTATGTATTTGTATTTGTAAAATACTTCT
ATCAATAAAATTTCTAATTCCTAAAACCAAAATCCAGTACTAAAATCCAGATCTCCTAAAGTCCCTATAG
ATCTTTGTCGTGAATATAAACCAGACACGAGACGACTAGACCCGGAGCCCAGACGCCGTTCGAAGCTAGA
AGTACCGCTTAGGCAGGAGGCCGTTAGGGAAAAGATGCTAAGGCAGGGTTGGTTACGTTGACTCCCCCGT
AGGTTTGGTTTAAATATGATGAAGTGGACGGAAGGAAGGAGGAAGACAAGGAAGGATAAGGTTGCAGGCC
CTGTGCAAGGTAAGAAGATGGAAATTTGATAGAGGTACGCTACTATACTTATACTATACGCTAAGGGAAT
GATTGTATTTATACCCTATACCCCCTAATAACCCCTTATCAATTTAAGAAATAATCCGCATAAGCCCCCG
CTTAAAAATTGGTATCAGAGCCATGAATAGGTCTATGACCAAAACTCAAGAGGATAAAACCTCACCAAAA
TACGAAAGAGTCCTTAACTCTAAAGATAAAAGATCTTTCAAGATCAAAACTAGTTCCCTCACACCGGTGA
CGGGGATCGCATGCGACCCCTAGACCATCACATTGGAGCTTCAGCTGCTCGAGTTCTATAGTGTCACCTA
AATCGTATGTGTATGATACATAAGGTTATGTATTAATTGTAGCCGCGTTCTTACGTCGACGTACCAATTA
CGCCCCGCCCTGTCACTCATCGCAGTACTGTTGTAATTCATTAAGCATTCTGCCGACATGGAAGCCATCA
CAAACGGCATGATGAACCTGAATCGCCAGCGGCATCAGCACCTTGTCGCCTTGCGTATAATATTTGCCCA
TGGTGAAAACGGGGGCGAAGAAGTTGTCCATATTGGCCACGTTTAAATCAAAACTGGTGAAACTCACCCA
GGGATTGGCTGAGACGAAAAACATATTCTCAATAAACCCTTTAGGGAAATAGGCCAGGTTTTCACCGTAA
CACGCCACATCTTGCGAATATATGTGTAGAAACTGCCGGAAATCGTCGTGGTATTCACTCCAGAGCGATG
AAAACGTTTCAGTTTGCTCATGGAAAACGGTGTAACAAGGGTGAACACTATCCCATATTACCAGCTCACC
GTCTTTCATTGCCATACGGAACTCCGGATGAGCATTCATCAGACGGGCAAGAATGTGAATAAAGGCCGGA
TAAAACTTGTGCTTATTTTTCTTTACGGTCTTTAAAAAGGCCGTAATATCCAGCTGAACGGTCTGGTTAT
AGGTACATTGAGCAACTGACTGAAATGCCTCAAAATGTTCTTTACGATGCCATTGGGATATATCAACGGT
GGTATATCCAGTGATTTCTTTCTCCATTTTAGCTTCCTTAGCTCCTGAAAATCTCGATAACTCATTAAAG
CTTATCGATGATAAGCTGTCAAACATGAGAATTTAGCCCGCCTAATGAGCGGGCTTTTTGTTGTGATCCG
CGTTGCTGGCGTTTTTCCATAGGCTCCGCCCCCCTGACGAGCATCACAAAAATCGACGCTCAAGTCAGAG
GTGGCGAAACCCGACAGGACTATAAAGATACCAGGCGTTTCCCCCCTGGAAGCTCCCTCGTGCGCTCTCC
TGTTCCGACCCTGCCGCTTACCGGATACCTGTCCGCCTTTCTTAATTAATCTAGCTAGAGGATCCCCGGG
TACCGAGCTCGAATTCGTAATCATGTCATAGCTGTTTCCTGTGTGAAATTGTTATCCGCTCACAATTCCA
CACAACATACGAGCCGGAAGCATAAAGTGTAAAGCCTGGGGTGCCTAATGAGTGAGCTAACTCACATTAA
TTGCGTTGCGCTCACTGCCCGCTTTCCAGTCGGGAAACCTGTCGTGCCAGCTGCATTAATGAATCGGCCA
ACGCGCGGGGAGAGGCGGTTTGCGTATTGGCTAGAGCAGCTTGCCAACATGGTGGAGCACGACACTCTCG
TCTACTCCAAGAATATCAAAGATACAGTCTCAGAAGACCAAAGGGCTATTGAGACTTTTCAACAAAGGGT
AATATCGGGAAACCTCCTCGGATTCCATTGCCCAGCTATCTGTCACTTCATCAAAAGGACAGTAGAAAAG
GAAGGTGGCACCTACAAATGCCATCATTGCGATAAAGGAAAGGCTATCGTTCAAGATGCCTCTGCCGACA
GTGGTCCCAAAGATGGACCCCCACCCACGAGGAGCATCGTGGAAAAAGAAGACGTTCCAACCACGTCTTC
AAAGCAAGTGGATTGATGTGAACATGGTGGAGCACGACACTCTCGTCTACTCCAAGAATATCAAAGATAC
AGTCTCAGAAGACCAAAGGGCTATTGAGACTTTTCAACAAAGGGTAATATCGGGAAACCTCCTCGGATTC
CATTGCCCAGCTATCTGTCACTTCATCAAAAGGACAGTAGAAAAGGAAGGTGGCACCTACAAATGCCATC
ATTGCGATAAAGGAAAGGCTATCGTTCAAGATGCCTCTGCCGACAGTGGTCCCAAAGATGGACCCCCACC
CACGAGGAGCATCGTGGAAAAAGAAGACGTTCCAACCACGTCTTCAAAGCAAGTGGATTGATGTGATATC
TCCACTGACGTAAGGGATGACGCACAATCCCACTATCCTTCGCAAGACCCTTCCTCTATATAAGGAAGTT
CATTTCATTTGGAGAGGACACGCTGAAATCACCAGTCTCTCTCTACAAATCTATCTCTCTCGAGCTTTCG
CAGATCCGGGGGGCAATGAGATATGAAAAAGCCTGAACTCACCGCGACGTCTGTCGAGAAGTTTCTGATC
GAAAAGTTCGACAGCGTCTCCGACCTGATGCAGCTCTCGGAGGGCGAAGAATCTCGTGCTTTCAGCTTCG
ATGTAGGAGGGCGTGGATATGTCCTGCGGGTAAATAGCTGCGCCGATGGTTTCTACAAAGATCGTTATGT
TTATCGGCACTTTGCATCGGCCGCGCTCCCGATTCCGGAAGTGCTTGACATTGGGGAGTTTAGCGAGAGC
CTGACCTATTGCATCTCCCGCCGTTCACAGGGTGTCACGTTGCAAGACCTGCCTGAAACCGAACTGCCCG
CTGTTCTACAACCGGTCGCGGAGGCTATGGATGCGATCGCTGCGGCCGATCTTAGCCAGACGAGCGGGTT
CGGCCCATTCGGACCGCAAGGAATCGGTCAATACACTACATGGCGTGATTTCATATGCGCGATTGCTGAT
CCCCATGTGTATCACTGGCAAACTGTGATGGACGACACCGTCAGTGCGTCCGTCGCGCAGGCTCTCGATG
AGCTGATGCTTTGGGCCGAGGACTGCCCCGAAGTCCGGCACCTCGTGCACGCGGATTTCGGCTCCAACAA
TGTCCTGACGGACAATGGCCGCATAACAGCGGTCATTGACTGGAGCGAGGCGATGTTCGGGGATTCCCAA
TACGAGGTCGCCAACATCTTCTTCTGGAGGCCGTGGTTGGCTTGTATGGAGCAGCAGACGCGCTACTTCG
AGCGGAGGCATCCGGAGCTTGCAGGATCGCCACGACTCCGGGCGTATATGCTCCGCATTGGTCTTGACCA
ACTCTATCAGAGCTTGGTTGACGGCAATTTCGATGATGCAGCTTGGGCGCAGGGTCGATGCGACGCAATC
GTCCGATCCGGAGCCGGGACTGTCGGGCGTACACAAATCGCCCGCAGAAGCGCGGCCGTCTGGACCGATG
GCTGTGTAGAAGTACTCGCCGATAGTGGAAACCGACGCCCCAGCACTCGTCCGAGGGCAAAGAAATAGAG
TAGATGCCGACCGGGATCTGTCGATCGACAAGCTCGAGTTTCTCCATAATAATGTGTGAGTAGTTCCCAG
ATAAGGGAATTAGGGTTCCTATAGGGTTTCGCTCATGTGTTGAGCATATAAGAAACCCTTAGTATGTATT
TGTATTTGTAAAATACTTCTATCAATAAAATTTCTAATTCCTAAAACCAAAATCCAGTACTAAAATCCAG
ATCCCCCGAATTAATTCGGCGTTAATTCAGTACATTAAAAACGTCCGCAATGTGTTATTAAGTTGTCTAA
GCGTCAATTTGTTTACACCACAATATATCCTGCCACCAGCCAGCCAACAGCTCCCCGACCGGCAGCTCGG
CACAAAATCACCACTCGATACAGGCAGCCCATCAGTCCGGGACGGCGTCAGCGGGAGAGCCGTTGTAAGG
CGGCAGACTTTGCTCATGTTACCGATGCTATTCGGAAGAACGGCAACTAAGCTGCCGGGTTTGAAACACG
GATGATCTCGCGGAGGGTAGCATGTTGATTGTAACGATGACAGAGCGTTGCTGCCTGTGATCACCGCGGT
TTCAAAATCGGCTCCGTCGATACTATGTTATACGCCAACTTTGAAAACAACTTTGAAAAAGCTGTTTTCT
GGTATTTAAGGTTTTAGAATGCAAGGAACAGTGAATTGGAGTTCGTCTTGTTATAATTAGCTTCTTGGGG
TATCTTTAAATACTGTAGAAAAGAGGAAGGAAATAATAAATGGCTAAAATGAGAATATCACCGGAATTGA
AAAAACTGATCGAAAAATACCGCTGCGTAAAAGATACGGAAGGAATGTCTCCTGCTAAGGTATATAAGCT
GGTGGGAGAAAATGAAAACCTATATTTAAAAATGACGGACAGCCGGTATAAAGGGACCACCTATGATGTG
GAACGGGAAAAGGACATGATGCTATGGCTGGAAGGAAAGCTGCCTGTTCCAAAGGTCCTGCACTTTGAAC
GGCATGATGGCTGGAGCAATCTGCTCATGAGTGAGGCCGATGGCGTCCTTTGCTCGGAAGAGTATGAAGA
TGAACAAAGCCCTGAAAAGATTATCGAGCTGTATGCGGAGTGCATCAGGCTCTTTCACTCCATCGACATA
TCGGATTGTCCCTATACGAATAGCTTAGACAGCCGCTTAGCCGAATTGGATTACTTACTGAATAACGATC
TGGCCGATGTGGATTGCGAAAACTGGGAAGAAGACACTCCATTTAAAGATCCGCGCGAGCTGTATGATTT
TTTAAAGACGGAAAAGCCCGAAGAGGAACTTGTCTTTTCCCACGGCGACCTGGGAGACAGCAACATCTTT
GTGAAAGATGGCAAAGTAAGTGGCTTTATTGATCTTGGGAGAAGCGGCAGGGCGGACAAGTGGTATGACA
TTGCCTTCTGCGTCCGGTCGATCAGGGAGGATATCGGGGAAGAACAGTATGTCGAGCTATTTTTTGACTT
ACTGGGGATCAAGCCTGATTGGGAGAAAATAAAATATTATATTTTACTGGATGAATTGTTTTAGTACCTA
GAATGCATGACCAAAATCCCTTAACGTGAGTTTTCGTTCCACTGAGCGTCAGACCCCGTAGAAAAGATCA
AAGGATCTTCTTGAGATCCTTTTTTTCTGCGCGTAATCTGCTGCTTGCAAACAAAAAAACCACCGCTACC
AGCGGTGGTTTGTTTGCCGGATCAAGAGCTACCAACTCTTTTTCCGAAGGTAACTGGCTTCAGCAGAGCG
CAGATACCAAATACTGTCCTTCTAGTGTAGCCGTAGTTAGGCCACCACTTCAAGAACTCTGTAGCACCGC
CTACATACCTCGCTCTGCTAATCCTGTTACCAGTGGCTGCTGCCAGTGGCGATAAGTCGTGTCTTACCGG
GTTGGACTCAAGACGATAGTTACCGGATAAGGCGCAGCGGTCGGGCTGAACGGGGGGTTCGTGCACACAG
CCCAGCTTGGAGCGAACGACCTACACCGAACTGAGATACCTACAGCGTGAGCTATGAGAAAGCGCCACGC
TTCCCGAAGGGAGAAAGGCGGACAGGTATCCGGTAAGCGGCAGGGTCGGAACAGGAGAGCGCACGAGGGA
GCTTCCAGGGGGAAACGCCTGGTATCTTTATAGTCCTGTCGGGTTTCGCCACCTCTGACTTGAGCGTCGA
TTTTTGTGATGCTCGTCAGGGGGGCGGAGCCTATGGAAAAACGCCAGCAACGCGGCCTTTTTACGGTTCC
TGGCCTTTTGCTGGCCTTTTGCTCACATGTTCTTTCCTGCGTTATCCCCTGATTCTGTGGATAACCGTAT
TACCGCCTTTGAGTGAGCTGATACCGCTCGCCGCAGCCGAACGACCGAGCGCAGCGAGTCAGTGAGCGAG
GAAGCGGAAGAGCGCCTGATGCGGTATTTTCTCCTTACGCATCTGTGCGGTATTTCACACCGCATATGGT
GCACTCTCAGTACAATCTGCTCTGATGCCGCATAGTTAAGCCAGTATACACTCCGCTATCGCTACGTGAC
TGGGTCATGGCTGCGCCCCGACACCCGCCAACACCCGCTGACGCGCCCTGACGGGCTTGTCTGCTCCCGG
CATCCGCTTACAGACAAGCTGTGACCGTCTCCGGGAGCTGCATGTGTCAGAGGTTTTCACCGTCATCACC
GAAACGCGCGAGGCAGGGTGCCTTGATGTGGGCGCCGGCGGTCGAGTGGCGACGGCGCGGCTTGTCCGCG
CCCTGGTAGATTGCCTGGCCGTAGGCCAGCCATTTTTGAGCGGCCAGCGGCCGCGATAGGCCGACGCGAA
GCGGCGGGGCGTAGGGAGCGCAGCGACCGAAGGGTAGGCGCTTTTTGCAGCTCTTCGGCTGTGCGCTGGC
CAGACAGTTATGCACAGGCCAGGCGGGTTTTAAGAGTTTTAATAAGTTTTAAAGAGTTTTAGGCGGAAAA
ATCGCCTTTTTTCTCTTTTATATCAGTCACTTACATGTGTGACCGGTTCCCAATGTACGGCTTTGGGTTC
CCAATGTACGGGTTCCGGTTCCCAATGTACGGCTTTGGGTTCCCAATGTACGTGCTATCCACAGGAAAGA
GACCTTTTCGACCTTTTTCCCCTGCTAGGGCAATTTGCCCTAGCATCTGCTCCGTACATTAGGAACCGGC
GGATGCTTCGCCCTCGATCAGGTTGCGGTAGCGCATGACTAGGATCGGGCCAGCCTGCCCCGCCTCCTCC
TTCAAATCGTACTCCGGCAGGTCATTTGACCCGATCAGCTTGCGCACGGTGAAACAGAACTTCTTGAACT
CTCCGGCGCTGCCACTGCGTTCGTAGATCGTCTTGAACAACCATCTGGCTTCTGCCTTGCCTGCGGCGCG
GCGTGCCAGGCGGTAGAGAAAACGGCCGATGCCGGGATCGATCAAAAAGTAATCGGGGTGAACCGTCAGC
ACGTCCGGGTTCTTGCCTTCTGTGATCTCGCGGTACATCCAATCAGCTAGCTCGATCTCGATGTACTCCG
GCCGCCCGGTTTCGCTCTTTACGATCTTGTAGCGGCTAATCAAGGCTTCACCCTCGGATACCGTCACCAG
GCGGCCGTTCTTGGCCTTCTTCGTACGCTGCATGGCAACGTGCGTGGTGTTTAACCGAATGCAGGTTTCT
ACCAGGTCGTCTTTCTGCTTTCCGCCATCGGCTCGCCGGCAGAACTTGAGTACGTCCGCAACGTGTGGAC
GGAACACGCGGCCGGGCTTGTCTCCCTTCCCTTCCCGGTATCGGTTCATGGATTCGGTTAGATGGGAAAC
CGCCATCAGTACCAGGTCGTAATCCCACACACTGGCCATGCCGGCCGGCCCTGCGGAAACCTCTACGTGC
CCGTCTGGAAGCTCGTAGCGGATCACCTCGCCAGCTCGTCGGTCACGCTTCGACAGACGGAAAACGGCCA
CGTCCATGATGCTGCGACTATCGCGGGTGCCCACGTCATAGAGCATCGGAACGAAAAAATCTGGTTGCTC
GTCGCCCTTGGGCGGCTTCCTAATCGACGGCGCACCGGCTGCCGGCGGTTGCCGGGATTCTTTGCGGATT
CGATCAGCGGCCGCTTGCCACGATTCACCGGGGCGTGCTTCTGCCTCGATGCGTTGCCGCTGGGCGGCCT
GCGCGGCCTTCAACTTCTCCACCAGGTCATCACCCAGCGCCGCGCCGATTTGTACCGGGCCGGATGGTTT
GCGACCGCTCACGCCGATTCCTCGGGCTTGGGGGTTCCAGTGCCATTGCAGGGCCGGCAGGCAACCCAGC
CGCTTACGCCTGGCCAACCGCCCGTTCCTCCACACATGGGGCATTCCACGGCGTCGGTGCCTGGTTGTTC
TTGATTTTCCATGCCGCCTCCTTTAGCCGCTAAAATTCATCTACTCATTTATTCATTTGCTCATTTACTC
TGGTAGCTGCGCGATGTATTCAGATAGCAGCTCGGTAATGGTCTTGCCTTGGCGTACCGCGTACATCTTC
AGCTTGGTGTGATCCTCCGCCGGCAACTGAAAGTTGACCCGCTTCATGGCTGGCGTGTCTGCCAGGCTGG
CCAACGTTGCAGCCTTGCTGCTGCGTGCGCTCGGACGGCCGGCACTTAGCGTGTTTGTGCTTTTGCTCAT
TTTCTCTTTACCTCATTAACTCAAATGAGTTTTGATTTAATTTCAGCGGCCAGCGCCTGGACCTCGCGGG
CAGCGTCGCCCTCGGGTTCTGATTCAAGAACGGTTGTGCCGGCGGCGGCAGTGCCTGGGTAGCTCACGCG
CTGCGTGATACGGGACTCAAGAATGGGCAGCTCGTACCCGGCCAGCGCCTCGGCAACCTCACCGCCGATG
CGCGTGCCTTTGATCGCCCGCGACACGACAAAGGCCGCTTGTAGCCTTCCATCCGTGACCTCAATGCGCT
GCTTAACCAGCTCCACCAGGTCGGCGGTGGCCCATATGTCGTAAGGGCTTGGCTGCACCGGAATCAGCAC
GAAGTCGGCTGCCTTGATCGCGGACACAGCCAAGTCCGCCGCCTGGGGCGCTCCGTCGATCACTACGAAG
TCGCGCCGGCCGATGGCCTTCACGTCGCGGTCAATCGTCGGGCGGTCGATGCCGACAACGGTTAGCGGTT
GATCTTCCCGCACGGCCGCCCAATCGCGGGCACTGCCCTGGGGATCGGAATCGACTAACAGAACATCGGC
CCCGGCGAGTTGCAGGGCGCGGGCTAGATGGGTTGCGATGGTCGTCTTGCCTGACCCGCCTTTCTGGTTA
AGTACAGCGATAACCTTCATGCGTTCCCCTTGCGTATTTGTTTATTTACTCATCGCATCATATACGCAGC
GACCGCATGACGCAAGCTGTTTTACTCAAATACACATCACCTTTTTAGACGGCGGCGCTCGGTTTCTTCA
GCGGCCAAGCTGGCCGGCCAGGCCGCCAGCTTGGCATCAGACAAACCGGCCAGGATTTCATGCAGCCGCA
CGGTTGAGACGTGCGCGGGCGGCTCGAACACGTACCCGGCCGCGATCATCTCCGCCTCGATCTCTTCGGT
AATGAAAAACGGTTCGTCCTGGCCGTCCTGGTGCGGTTTCATGCTTGTTCCTCTTGGCGTTCATTCTCGG
CGGCCGCCAGGGCGTCGGCCTCGGTCAATGCGTCCTCACGGAAGGCACCGCGCCGCCTGGCCTCGGTGGG
CGTCACTTCCTCGCTGCGCTCAAGTGCGCGGTACAGGGTCGAGCGATGCACGCCAAGCAGTGCAGCCGCC
TCTTTCACGGTGCGGCCTTCCTGGTCGATCAGCTCGCGGGCGTGCGCGATCTGTGCCGGGGTGAGGGTAG
GGCGGGGGCCAAACTTCACGCCTCGGGCCTTGGCGGCCTCGCGCCCGCTCCGGGTGCGGTCGATGATTAG
GGAACGCTCGAACTCGGCAATGCCGGCGAACACGGTCAACACCATGCGGCCGGCCGGCGTGGTGGTGTCG
GCCCACGGCTCTGCCAGGCTACGCAGGCCCGCGCCGGCCTCCTGGATGCGCTCGGCAATGTCCAGTAGGT
CGCGGGTGCTGCGGGCCAGGCGGTCTAGCCTGGTCACTGTCACAACGTCGCCAGGGCGTAGGTGGTCAAG
CATCCTGGCCAGCTCCGGGCGGTCGCGCCTGGTGCCGGTGATCTTCTCGGAAAACAGCTTGGTGCAGCCG
GCCGCGTGCAGTTCGGCCCGTTGGTTGGTCAAGTCCTGGTCGTCGGTGCTGACGCGGGCATAGCCCAGCA
GGCCAGCGGCGGCGCTCTTGTTCATGGCGTAATGTCTCCGGTTCTAGTCGCAAGTATTCTACTTTATGCG
ACTAAAACACGCGACAAGAAAACGCCAGGAAAAGGGCAGGGCGGCAGCCTGTCGCGTAACTTAGGACTTG
TGCGACATGTCGTTTTCAGAAGACGGCTGCACTGAACGTCAGAAGCCGACTGCACTATAGCAGCGGAGGG
GTTGGATCAAAGTACTTTGATCCCGAGGGGAACCCTGTGGTTGGCATGCACATACAAATGGACGAACGGA
TAAACCTTTTCACGCCCTTTTAAATATCCGATTATTCTAATAAACGCTCTTTTCTCTTAGGTTTACCCGC
CAATATATCCTGTCAAACACTGATAGTTTAATTCCCGATCTAGTAACATAGATGACACCGCGCGCGATAA
TTTATCCTAGTTTGCGCGCTATATTTTGTTTTCTATCGCGTATTAAATGTATAATTGCGGGACTCTAATC
ATAAAAACCCATCTCATAAATAACGTCATGCATTACATGTTAATTATTACATGCTTAACGTAATTCAACA
GAAATTATATGATAATCATCGCAAGACCGGCAACAGGATTCAATCTTAAGAAACTTTATTGCCAAATGTT
TGAACGATCGGGGAAATTCGAGCTGGTCACCTGTAATTCACACGTGGTGGTGGTGGTGGTGGCTAGCTTG
TTTGCCTCCCTGCTGCGGTTTTTCACCGAAGTTCATGCCAGTCCAGCGTTTTTGCAGCAGAAAAGCCGCC
GACTTCGGTTTGCGGTCGCGAGTGAAGATCCCTTTCTTGTTACCGCCAACGCGCAATATGCCTTGCGAGG
TCGCAAAATCGGCGAAATTCCATACCTGTTCACCGACGACGGCGCTGACGCGATCAAAGACGCGGTGATA
CATATCCAGCCATGCACACTGATACTCTTCACTCCACATGTCGGTGTACATTGAGTGCAGCCCGGCTAAC
GTATCCACGCCGTATTCGGTGATGATAATCGGCTGATGCAGTTTCTCCTGCCAGGCCAGAAGTTCTTTTT
CCAGTACCTTCTCTGCCGTTTCCAAATCGCCGCTTTGGACATACCATCCGTAATAACGGTTCAGGCACAG
CACATCAAAGAGATCGCTGATGGTATCGGTGTGAGCGTCGCAGAACATTACATTGACGCAGGTGATCGGA
CGCGTCGGGTCGAGTTTACGCGTTGCTTCCGCCAGTGGCGCGAAATATTCCCGTGCACCTTGCGGACGGG
TATCCGGTTCGTTGGCAATACTCCACATCACCACGCTTGGGTGGTTTTTGTCACGCGCTATCAGCTCTTT
AATCGCCTGTAAGTGCGCTTGCTGAGTTTCCCCGTTGACTGCCTCTTCGCTGTACAGTTCTTTCGGCTTG
TTGCCCGCTTCGAAACCAATGCCTAAAGAGAGGTTAAAGCCGACAGCAGCAGTTTCATCAATCACCACGA
TGCCATGTTCATCTGCCCAGTCGAGCATCTCTTCAGCGTAAGGGTAATGCGAGGTACGGTAGGAGTTGGC
CCCAATCCAGTCCATTAATGCGTGGTCGTGCACCATCAGCACGTTATCGAATCCTTTGCCACGCAAGTCC
GCATCTTCATGACGACCAAAGCCAGTAAAGTAGAACGGTTTGTGGTTAATCAGGAACTGTTCGCCCTTCA
CTGCCACTGACCGGATGCCGACGCGAAGCGGGTAGATATCACACTCTGTCTGGCTTTTGGCTGTGACGCA
CAGTTCATAGAGATAACCTTCACCCGGTTGCCAGAGGTGCGGATTCACCACTTGCAAAGTCCCGCTAGTG
CCTTGTCCAGTTGCAACCACCTGTTGATCCGCATCACGCAGTTCAACGCTGACATCACCATTGGCCACCA
CCTGCCAGTCAACAGACGCGTGGTTACAGTCTTGCGCGACATGCGTCACCACGGTGATATCGTCCACCCA
GGTGTTCGGCGTGGTGTAGAGCATTACGCTGCGATGGATTCCGGCATAGTTAAAGAAATCATGGAAGTAA
GACTGCTTTTTCTTGCCGTTTTCGTCGGTAATCACCATTCCCGGCGGGATAGTCTGCCAGTTCAGTTCGT
TGTTCACACAAACGGTGATACGTACACTTTTCCCGGCAATAACATACGGCGTGACATCGGCTTCAAATGG
CGTATAGCCGCCCTGATGCTCCATCACTTCCTGATTATTGACCCACACTTTGCCGTAATGAGTGACCGCA
TCGAAACGCAGCACGATACGCTGGCCTGCCCAACCTTTCGGTATAAAGACTTCGCGCTGATACCAGACGT
TGCCCGCATAATTACGAATATCTGCATCGGCGAACTGATCGTTAAAACTGCCTGGCACAGCAATTGCCCG
GCTTTCTTGTAACGCGCTTTCCCACCAACGCTGATCAATTCCACAGTTTTCGCGATCCAGACTGAATGCC
CACAGGCCGTCGAGTTTTTTGATTTCACGGGTTGGGGTTTCTACAGGACGGACGAGTCGTCGGTTCTGTA
ACTATCATCATCATCATAGACACACGAAATAAAGTAATCAGATTATCAGTTAAAGCTATGTAATATTTAC
ACCATAACCAATCAATTAAAAAATAGATCAGTTTAAAGAAAGATCAAAGCTCAAAAAAATAAAAAGAGAA
AAGGGTCCTAACCAAGAAAATGAAGGAGAAAAACTAGAAATTTACCCTCAGATCTACCATGGTCAAGAGT
CCCCCGTGTTCTCTCCAAATGAAATGAACTTCCTTATATAGAGGAAGGGTCTTGCGAAGGATAGTGGGAT
TGTGCGTCATCCCTTACGTCAGTGGAGATATCACATCAATCCACTTGCTTTGAAGACGTGGTTGGAACGT
CTTCTTTTTCCACGATGCTCCTCGTGGGTGGGGGTCCATCTTTGGGACCACTGTCGGCAGAGGCATCTTC
AACGATGGCCTTTCCTTTATCGCAATGATGGCATTTGTAGGAGCCACCTTCCTTTTCCACTATCTTCACA
ATAAAGTGACAGATAGCTGGGCAATGGAATCCGAGGAGGTTTCCGGATATTACCCTTTGTTGAAAAGTCT
CAATTGCCCTTTGGTCTTCTGAGACTGTATCTTTGATATTTTTGGAGTAGACAAGTGTGTCGTGCTCCAC
CATGTTGACGAAGATTTTCTTCTTGTCATTGAGTCGTAAGAGACTCTGTATGAACTGTTCGCCAGTCTTT
ACGGCGAGTTCTGTTAGGTCCTCTATTTGAATCTTTGACTCCATGAAGCTAAACTGAAGGCGGGAAACGA
CAATCTGATCCAAGCTCAAGCTGCTCTAGCATTCGCCATTCAGGCTGCGCAACTGTTGGGAAGGGCGATC
GGTGCGGGCCTCTTCGCTATTACGCCAGCTGGCGAAAGGGGGATGTGCTGCAAGGCGATTAAGTTGGGTA
ACGCCAGGGTTTTCCCAGTCACGACGTTGTAAAACGACGGCCAGTGCCAAGCTTGCATGCCTGCAGTTAA
TTAAGTTTGCAAGCAGCAGATTACGCGCAGAAAAAAAGGATCTCAAGGAGATCCTTTGGATCACAAAAAA
AAAGCCCGCTCATTAGGCGGGTTAAATTCCCGGGTACTGCAGCCGATTCATTAATGCAGGTTAACCTGGC
TTATCGAAATTAATACGACTCACTATAGGGAGACCGGCAGATCTGATCCCTACTCCAAAAATGTCAAAGA
TACAGTCTCAGAAGACCAAAGGGCTATTGAGACTTTTCAACAAAGGGTAATTTCGGGAAACCTCCTCGGA
TTCCATTGCCCAGCTATCTGTCACTTCATCGAAAGGACAGTGGAAAAGGAAGGTGGCTCCTACAAATGCC
ATCATTGCGATAAAGGAAAGGCTATCATTCAAGATGCCTCTGCCGACAGTGGTCCCAAAGATGGACCCCC
ACCCACGAGGAGCATCGTGGGAAAAGAAGACGTTCCAACCACGTCTTCAAAGCAAGTGGATTGATGTGAC
ATCTCCACTGACGTAAGGGATGACGCACAATCCCACCCCTACTCCAAAAATGTCAAAGATACTGTCTCAG
AAGACCAAAGGGCTAT
