>Addgene plasmid #84224 | Osa-pCAMBIA-1301-STTM528 | depositor partial sequence | sequence record 160772 | Backbone sequence
GATCTGAGGGTAAATTTCTAGTTTTTCTCCTTCATTTTCTTGGTTAGGACCCTTTTCTCTTTTTATTTTT
TTGAGCTTTGATCTTTCTTTAAACTGATCTATTTTTTAATTGATTGGTTATGGTGTAAATATTACATAGC
TTTAACTGATAATCTGATTACTTTATTTCGTGTGTCTATGATGATGATGATAGTTACAGAACCGACGACT
CGTCCGTCCTGTAGAAACCCCAACCCGTGAAATCAAAAAACTCGACGGCCTGTGGGCATTCAGTCTGGAT
CGCGAAAACTGTGGAATTGATCAGCGTTGGTGGGAAAGCGCGTTACAAGAAAGCCGGGCAATTGCTGTGC
CAGGCAGTTTTAACGATCAGTTCGCCGATGCAGATATTCGTAATTATGCGGGCAACGTCTGGTATCAGCG
CGAAGTCTTTATACCGAAAGGTTGGGCAGGCCAGCGTATCGTGCTGCGTTTCGATGCGGTCACTCATTAC
GGCAAAGTGTGGGTCAATAATCAGGAAGTGATGGAGCATCAGGGCGGCTATACGCCATTTGAAGCCGATG
TCACGCCGTATGTTATTGCCGGGAAAAGTGTACGTATCACCGTTTGTGTGAACAACGAACTGAACTGGCA
GACTATCCCGCCGGGAATGGTGATTACCGACGAAAACGGCAAGAAAAAGCAGTCTTACTTCCATGATTTC
TTTAACTATGCCGGAATCCATCGCAGCGTAATGCTCTACACCACGCCGAACACCTGGGTGGACGATATCA
CCGTGGTGACGCATGTCGCGCAAGACTGTAACCACGCGTCTGTTGACTGGCAGGTGGTGGCCAATGGTGA
TGTCAGCGTTGAACTGCGTGATGCGGATCAACAGGTGGTTGCAACTGGACAAGGCACTAGCGGGACTTTG
CAAGTGGTGAATCCGCACCTCTGGCAACCGGGTGAAGGTTATCTCTATGAACTCGAAGTCACAGCCAAAA
GCCAGACAGAGTCTGATATCTACCCGCTTCGCGTCGGCATCCGGTCAGTGGCAGTGAAGGGCCAACAGTT
CCTGATTAACCACAAACCGTTCTACTTTACTGGCTTTGGTCGTCATGAAGATGCGGACTTACGTGGCAAA
GGATTCGATAACGTGCTGATGGTGCACGACCACGCATTAATGGACTGGATTGGGGCCAACTCCTACCGTA
CCTCGCATTACCCTTACGCTGAAGAGATGCTCGACTGGGCAGATGAACATGGCATCGTGGTGATTGATGA
AACTGCTGCTGTCGGCTTTCAGCTGTCTTTAGGCATTGGTTTCGAAGCGGGCAACAAGCCGAAAGAACTG
TACAGCGAAGAGGCAGTCAACGGGGAAACTCAGCAAGCGCACTTACAGGCGATTAAAGAGCTGATAGCGC
GTGACAAAAACCACCCAAGCGTGGTGATGTGGAGTATTGCCAACGAACCGGATACCCGTCCGCAAGGTGC
ACGGGAATATTTCGCGCCACTGGCGGAAGCAACGCGTAAACTCGACCCGACGCGTCCGATCACCTGCGTC
AATGTAATGTTCTGCGACGCTCACACCGATACCATCAGCGATCTCTTTGATGTGCTGTGCCTGAACCGTT
ATTACGGATGGTATGTCCAAAGCGGCGATTTGGAAACGGCAGAGAAGGTACTGGAAAAAGAACTTCTGGC
CTGGCAGGAGAAACTGCATCAGCCGATTATCATCACCGAATACGGCGTGGATACGTTAGCCGGGCTGCAC
TCAATGTACACCGACATGTGGAGTGAAGAGTATCAGTGTGCATGGCTGGATATGTATCACCGCGTCTTTG
ATCGCGTCAGCGCCGTCGTCGGTGAACAGGTATGGAATTTCGCCGATTTTGCGACCTCGCAAGGCATATT
GCGCGTTGGCGGTAACAAGAAAGGGATCTTCACTCGCGACCGCAAACCGAAGTCGGCGGCTTTTCTGCTG
CAAAAACGCTGGACTGGCATGAACTTCGGTGAAAAACCGCAGCAGGGAGGCAAACAAGCTAGCCACCACC
ACCACCACCACGTGTGAATTACAGGTGACCAGCTCGAATTTCCCCGATCGTTCAAACATTTGGCAATAAA
GTTTCTTAAGATTGAATCCTGTTGCCGGTCTTGCGATGATTATCATATAATTTCTGTTGAATTACGTTAA
GCATGTAATAATTAACATGTAATGCATGACGTTATTTATGAGATGGGTTTTTATGATTAGAGTCCCGCAA
TTATACATTTAATACGCGATAGAAAACAAAATATAGCGCGCAAACTAGGATAAATTATCGCGCGCGGTGT
CATCTATGTTACTAGATCGGGAATTAAACTATCAGTGTTTGACAGGATATATTGGCGGGTAAACCTAAGA
GAAAAGAGCGTTTATTAGAATAACGGATATTTAAAAGGGCGTGAAAAGGTTTATCCGTTCGTCCATTTGT
ATGTGCATGCCAACCACAGGGTTCCCCTCGGGATCAAAGTACTTTGATCCAACCCCTCCGCTGCTATAGT
GCAGTCGGCTTCTGACGTTCAGTGCAGCCGTCTTCTGAAAACGACATGTCGCACAAGTCCTAAGTTACGC
GACAGGCTGCCGCCCTGCCCTTTTCCTGGCGTTTTCTTGTCGCGTGTTTTAGTCGCATAAAGTAGAATAC
TTGCGACTAGAACCGGAGACATTACGCCATGAACAAGAGCGCCGCCGCTGGCCTGCTGGGCTATGCCCGC
GTCAGCACCGACGACCAGGACTTGACCAACCAACGGGCCGAACTGCACGCGGCCGGCTGCACCAAGCTGT
TTTCCGAGAAGATCACCGGCACCAGGCGCGACCGCCCGGAGCTGGCCAGGATGCTTGACCACCTACGCCC
TGGCGACGTTGTGACAGTGACCAGGCTAGACCGCCTGGCCCGCAGCACCCGCGACCTACTGGACATTGCC
GAGCGCATCCAGGAGGCCGGCGCGGGCCTGCGTAGCCTGGCAGAGCCGTGGGCCGACACCACCACGCCGG
CCGGCCGCATGGTGTTGACCGTGTTCGCCGGCATTGCCGAGTTCGAGCGTTCCCTAATCATCGACCGCAC
CCGGAGCGGGCGCGAGGCCGCCAAGGCCCGAGGCGTGAAGTTTGGCCCCCGCCCTACCCTCACCCCGGCA
CAGATCGCGCACGCCCGCGAGCTGATCGACCAGGAAGGCCGCACCGTGAAAGAGGCGGCTGCACTGCTTG
GCGTGCATCGCTCGACCCTGTACCGCGCACTTGAGCGCAGCGAGGAAGTGACGCCCACCGAGGCCAGGCG
GCGCGGTGCCTTCCGTGAGGACGCATTGACCGAGGCCGACGCCCTGGCGGCCGCCGAGAATGAACGCCAA
GAGGAACAAGCATGAAACCGCACCAGGACGGCCAGGACGAACCGTTTTTCATTACCGAAGAGATCGAGGC
GGAGATGATCGCGGCCGGGTACGTGTTCGAGCCGCCCGCGCACGTCTCAACCGTGCGGCTGCATGAAATC
CTGGCCGGTTTGTCTGATGCCAAGCTGGCGGCCTGGCCGGCCAGCTTGGCCGCTGAAGAAACCGAGCGCC
GCCGTCTAAAAAGGTGATGTGTATTTGAGTAAAACAGCTTGCGTCATGCGGTCGCTGCGTATATGATGCG
ATGAGTAAATAAACAAATACGCAAGGGGAACGCATGAAGGTTATCGCTGTACTTAACCAGAAAGGCGGGT
CAGGCAAGACGACCATCGCAACCCATCTAGCCCGCGCCCTGCAACTCGCCGGGGCCGATGTTCTGTTAGT
CGATTCCGATCCCCAGGGCAGTGCCCGCGATTGGGCGGCCGTGCGGGAAGATCAACCGCTAACCGTTGTC
GGCATCGACCGCCCGACGATTGACCGCGACGTGAAGGCCATCGGCCGGCGCGACTTCGTAGTGATCGACG
GAGCGCCCCAGGCGGCGGACTTGGCTGTGTCCGCGATCAAGGCAGCCGACTTCGTGCTGATTCCGGTGCA
GCCAAGCCCTTACGACATATGGGCCACCGCCGACCTGGTGGAGCTGGTTAAGCAGCGCATTGAGGTCACG
GATGGAAGGCTACAAGCGGCCTTTGTCGTGTCGCGGGCGATCAAAGGCACGCGCATCGGCGGTGAGGTTG
CCGAGGCGCTGGCCGGGTACGAGCTGCCCATTCTTGAGTCCCGTATCACGCAGCGCGTGAGCTACCCAGG
CACTGCCGCCGCCGGCACAACCGTTCTTGAATCAGAACCCGAGGGCGACGCTGCCCGCGAGGTCCAGGCG
CTGGCCGCTGAAATTAAATCAAAACTCATTTGAGTTAATGAGGTAAAGAGAAAATGAGCAAAAGCACAAA
CACGCTAAGTGCCGGCCGTCCGAGCGCACGCAGCAGCAAGGCTGCAACGTTGGCCAGCCTGGCAGACACG
CCAGCCATGAAGCGGGTCAACTTTCAGTTGCCGGCGGAGGATCACACCAAGCTGAAGATGTACGCGGTAC
GCCAAGGCAAGACCATTACCGAGCTGCTATCTGAATACATCGCGCAGCTACCAGAGTAAATGAGCAAATG
AATAAATGAGTAGATGAATTTTAGCGGCTAAAGGAGGCGGCATGGAAAATCAAGAACAACCAGGCACCGA
CGCCGTGGAATGCCCCATGTGTGGAGGAACGGGCGGTTGGCCAGGCGTAAGCGGCTGGGTTGTCTGCCGG
CCCTGCAATGGCACTGGAACCCCCAAGCCCGAGGAATCGGCGTGAGCGGTCGCAAACCATCCGGCCCGGT
ACAAATCGGCGCGGCGCTGGGTGATGACCTGGTGGAGAAGTTGAAGGCCGCGCAGGCCGCCCAGCGGCAA
CGCATCGAGGCAGAAGCACGCCCCGGTGAATCGTGGCAAGCGGCCGCTGATCGAATCCGCAAAGAATCCC
GGCAACCGCCGGCAGCCGGTGCGCCGTCGATTAGGAAGCCGCCCAAGGGCGACGAGCAACCAGATTTTTT
CGTTCCGATGCTCTATGACGTGGGCACCCGCGATAGTCGCAGCATCATGGACGTGGCCGTTTTCCGTCTG
TCGAAGCGTGACCGACGAGCTGGCGAGGTGATCCGCTACGAGCTTCCAGACGGGCACGTAGAGGTTTCCG
CAGGGCCGGCCGGCATGGCCAGTGTGTGGGATTACGACCTGGTACTGATGGCGGTTTCCCATCTAACCGA
ATCCATGAACCGATACCGGGAAGGGAAGGGAGACAAGCCCGGCCGCGTGTTCCGTCCACACGTTGCGGAC
GTACTCAAGTTCTGCCGGCGAGCCGATGGCGGAAAGCAGAAAGACGACCTGGTAGAAACCTGCATTCGGT
TAAACACCACGCACGTTGCCATGCAGCGTACGAAGAAGGCCAAGAACGGCCGCCTGGTGACGGTATCCGA
GGGTGAAGCCTTGATTAGCCGCTACAAGATCGTAAAGAGCGAAACCGGGCGGCCGGAGTACATCGAGATC
GAGCTAGCTGATTGGATGTACCGCGAGATCACAGAAGGCAAGAACCCGGACGTGCTGACGGTTCACCCCG
ATTACTTTTTGATCGATCCCGGCATCGGCCGTTTTCTCTACCGCCTGGCACGCCGCGCCGCAGGCAAGGC
AGAAGCCAGATGGTTGTTCAAGACGATCTACGAACGCAGTGGCAGCGCCGGAGAGTTCAAGAAGTTCTGT
TTCACCGTGCGCAAGCTGATCGGGTCAAATGACCTGCCGGAGTACGATTTGAAGGAGGAGGCGGGGCAGG
CTGGCCCGATCCTAGTCATGCGCTACCGCAACCTGATCGAGGGCGAAGCATCCGCCGGTTCCTAATGTAC
GGAGCAGATGCTAGGGCAAATTGCCCTAGCAGGGGAAAAAGGTCGAAAAGGTCTCTTTCCTGTGGATAGC
ACGTACATTGGGAACCCAAAGCCGTACATTGGGAACCGGAACCCGTACATTGGGAACCCAAAGCCGTACA
TTGGGAACCGGTCACACATGTAAGTGACTGATATAAAAGAGAAAAAAGGCGATTTTTCCGCCTAAAACTC
TTTAAAACTTATTAAAACTCTTAAAACCCGCCTGGCCTGTGCATAACTGTCTGGCCAGCGCACAGCCGAA
GAGCTGCAAAAAGCGCCTACCCTTCGGTCGCTGCGCTCCCTACGCCCCGCCGCTTCGCGTCGGCCTATCG
CGGCCGCTGGCCGCTCAAAAATGGCTGGCCTACGGCCAGGCAATCTACCAGGGCGCGGACAAGCCGCGCC
GTCGCCACTCGACCGCCGGCGCCCACATCAAGGCACCCTGCCTCGCGCGTTTCGGTGATGACGGTGAAAA
CCTCTGACACATGCAGCTCCCGGAGACGGTCACAGCTTGTCTGTAAGCGGATGCCGGGAGCAGACAAGCC
CGTCAGGGCGCGTCAGCGGGTGTTGGCGGGTGTCGGGGCGCAGCCATGACCCAGTCACGTAGCGATAGCG
GAGTGTATACTGGCTTAACTATGCGGCATCAGAGCAGATTGTACTGAGAGTGCACCATATGCGGTGTGAA
ATACCGCACAGATGCGTAAGGAGAAAATACCGCATCAGGCGCTCTTCCGCTTCCTCGCTCACTGACTCGC
TGCGCTCGGTCGTTCGGCTGCGGCGAGCGGTATCAGCTCACTCAAAGGCGGTAATACGGTTATCCACAGA
ATCAGGGGATAACGCAGGAAAGAACATGTGAGCAAAAGGCCAGCAAAAGGCCAGGAACCGTAAAAAGGCC
GCGTTGCTGGCGTTTTTCCATAGGCTCCGCCCCCCTGACGAGCATCACAAAAATCGACGCTCAAGTCAGA
GGTGGCGAAACCCGACAGGACTATAAAGATACCAGGCGTTTCCCCCTGGAAGCTCCCTCGTGCGCTCTCC
TGTTCCGACCCTGCCGCTTACCGGATACCTGTCCGCCTTTCTCCCTTCGGGAAGCGTGGCGCTTTCTCAT
AGCTCACGCTGTAGGTATCTCAGTTCGGTGTAGGTCGTTCGCTCCAAGCTGGGCTGTGTGCACGAACCCC
CCGTTCAGCCCGACCGCTGCGCCTTATCCGGTAACTATCGTCTTGAGTCCAACCCGGTAAGACACGACTT
ATCGCCACTGGCAGCAGCCACTGGTAACAGGATTAGCAGAGCGAGGTATGTAGGCGGTGCTACAGAGTTC
TTGAAGTGGTGGCCTAACTACGGCTACACTAGAAGGACAGTATTTGGTATCTGCGCTCTGCTGAAGCCAG
TTACCTTCGGAAAAAGAGTTGGTAGCTCTTGATCCGGCAAACAAACCACCGCTGGTAGCGGTGGTTTTTT
TGTTTGCAAGCAGCAGATTACGCGCAGAAAAAAAGGATCTCAAGAAGATCCTTTGATCTTTTCTACGGGG
TCTGACGCTCAGTGGAACGAAAACTCACGTTAAGGGATTTTGGTCATGCATTCTAGGTACTAAAACAATT
CATCCAGTAAAATATAATATTTTATTTTCTCCCAATCAGGCTTGATCCCCAGTAAGTCAAAAAATAGCTC
GACATACTGTTCTTCCCCGATATCCTCCCTGATCGACCGGACGCAGAAGGCAATGTCATACCACTTGTCC
GCCCTGCCGCTTCTCCCAAGATCAATAAAGCCACTTACTTTGCCATCTTTCACAAAGATGTTGCTGTCTC
CCAGGTCGCCGTGGGAAAAGACAAGTTCCTCTTCGGGCTTTTCCGTCTTTAAAAAATCATACAGCTCGCG
CGGATCTTTAAATGGAGTGTCTTCTTCCCAGTTTTCGCAATCCACATCGGCCAGATCGTTATTCAGTAAG
TAATCCAATTCGGCTAAGCGGCTGTCTAAGCTATTCGTATAGGGACAATCCGATATGTCGATGGAGTGAA
AGAGCCTGATGCACTCCGCATACAGCTCGATAATCTTTTCAGGGCTTTGTTCATCTTCATACTCTTCCGA
GCAAAGGACGCCATCGGCCTCACTCATGAGCAGATTGCTCCAGCCATCATGCCGTTCAAAGTGCAGGACC
TTTGGAACAGGCAGCTTTCCTTCCAGCCATAGCATCATGTCCTTTTCCCGTTCCACATCATAGGTGGTCC
CTTTATACCGGCTGTCCGTCATTTTTAAATATAGGTTTTCATTTTCTCCCACCAGCTTATATACCTTAGC
AGGAGACATTCCTTCCGTATCTTTTACGCAGCGGTATTTTTCGATCAGTTTTTTCAATTCCGGTGATATT
CTCATTTTAGCCATTTATTATTTCCTTCCTCTTTTCTACAGTATTTAAAGATACCCCAAGAAGCTAATTA
TAACAAGACGAACTCCAATTCACTGTTCCTTGCATTCTAAAACCTTAAATACCAGAAAACAGCTTTTTCA
AAGTTGTTTTCAAAGTTGGCGTATAACATAGTATCGACGGAGCCGATTTTGAAACCGCGGTGATCACAGG
CAGCAACGCTCTGTCATCGTTACAATCAACATGCTACCCTCCGCGAGATCATCCGTGTTTCAAACCCGGC
AGCTTAGTTGCCGTTCTTCCGAATAGCATCGGTAACATGAGCAAAGTCTGCCGCCTTACAACGGCTCTCC
CGCTGACGCCGTCCCGGACTGATGGGCTGCCTGTATCGAGTGGTGATTTTGTGCCGAGCTGCCGGTCGGG
GAGCTGTTGGCTGGCTGGTGGCAGGATATATTGTGGTGTAAACAAATTGACGCTTAGACAACTTAATAAC
ACATTGCGGACGTTTTTAATGTACTGAATTAACGCCGAATTAATTCGGGGGATCTGGATTTTAGTACTGG
ATTTTGGTTTTAGGAATTAGAAATTTTATTGATAGAAGTATTTTACAAATACAAATACATACTAAGGGTT
TCTTATATGCTCAACACATGAGCGAAACCCTATAGGAACCCTAATTCCCTTATCTGGGAACTACTCACAC
ATTATTATGGAGAAACTCGAGCTTGTCGATCGACAGATCCGGTCGGCATCTACTCTATTTCTTTGCCCTC
GGACGAGTGCTGGGGCGTCGGTTTCCACTATCGGCGAGTACTTCTACACAGCCATCGGTCCAGACGGCCG
CGCTTCTGCGGGCGATTTGTGTACGCCCGACAGTCCCGGCTCCGGATCGGACGATTGCGTCGCATCGACC
CTGCGCCCAAGCTGCATCATCGAAATTGCCGTCAACCAAGCTCTGATAGAGTTGGTCAAGACCAATGCGG
AGCATATACGCCCGGAGTCGTGGCGATCCTGCAAGCTCCGGATGCCTCCGCTCGAAGTAGCGCGTCTGCT
GCTCCATACAAGCCAACCACGGCCTCCAGAAGAAGATGTTGGCGACCTCGTATTGGGAATCCCCGAACAT
CGCCTCGCTCCAGTCAATGACCGCTGTTATGCGGCCATTGTCCGTCAGGACATTGTTGGAGCCGAAATCC
GCGTGCACGAGGTGCCGGACTTCGGGGCAGTCCTCGGCCCAAAGCATCAGCTCATCGAGAGCCTGCGCGA
CGGACGCACTGACGGTGTCGTCCATCACAGTTTGCCAGTGATACACATGGGGATCAGCAATCGCGCATAT
GAAATCACGCCATGTAGTGTATTGACCGATTCCTTGCGGTCCGAATGGGCCGAACCCGCTCGTCTGGCTA
AGATCGGCCGCAGCGATCGCATCCATAGCCTCCGCGACCGGTTGTAGAACAGCGGGCAGTTCGGTTTCAG
GCAGGTCTTGCAACGTGACACCCTGTGCACGGCGGGAGATGCAATAGGTCAGGCTCTCGCTAAACTCCCC
AATGTCAAGCACTTCCGGAATCGGGAGCGCGGCCGATGCAAAGTGCCGATAAACATAACGATCTTTGTAG
AAACCATCGGCGCAGCTATTTACCCGCAGGACATATCCACGCCCTCCTACATCGAAGCTGAAAGCACGAG
ATTCTTCGCCCTCCGAGAGCTGCATCAGGTCGGAGACGCTGTCGAACTTTTCGATCAGAAACTTCTCGAC
AGACGTCGCGGTGAGTTCAGGCTTTTTCATATCTCATTGCCCCCCGGGATCTGCGAAAGCTCGAGAGAGA
TAGATTTGTAGAGAGAGACTGGTGATTTCAGCGTGTCCTCTCCAAATGAAATGAACTTCCTTATATAGAG
GAAGGTCTTGCGAAGGATAGTGGGATTGTGCGTCATCCCTTACGTCAGTGGAGATATCACATCAATCCAC
TTGCTTTGAAGACGTGGTTGGAACGTCTTCTTTTTCCACGATGCTCCTCGTGGGTGGGGGTCCATCTTTG
GGACCACTGTCGGCAGAGGCATCTTGAACGATAGCCTTTCCTTTATCGCAATGATGGCATTTGTAGGTGC
CACCTTCCTTTTCTACTGTCCTTTTGATGAAGTGACAGATAGCTGGGCAATGGAATCCGAGGAGGTTTCC
CGATATTACCCTTTGTTGAAAAGTCTCAATAGCCCTTTGGTCTTCTGAGACTGTATCTTTGATATTCTTG
GAGTAGACGAGAGTGTCGTGCTCCACCATGTTATCACATCAATCCACTTGCTTTGAAGACGTGGTTGGAA
CGTCTTCTTTTTCCACGATGCTCCTCGTGGGTGGGGGTCCATCTTTGGGACCACTGTCGGCAGAGGCATC
TTGAACGATAGCCTTTCCTTTATCGCAATGATGGCATTTGTAGGTGCCACCTTCCTTTTCTACTGTCCTT
TTGATGAAGTGACAGATAGCTGGGCAATGGAATCCGAGGAGGTTTCCCGATATTACCCTTTGTTGAAAAG
TCTCAATAGCCCTTTGGTCTTCTGAGACTGTATCTTTGATATTCTTGGAGTAGACGAGAGTGTCGTGCTC
CACCATGTTGGCAAGCTGCTCTAGCCAATACGCAAACCGCCTCTCCCCGCGCGTTGGCCGATTCATTAAT
GCAGCTGGCACGACAGGTTTCCCGACTGGAAAGCGGGCAGTGAGCGCAACGCAATTAATGTGAGTTAGCT
CACTCATTAGGCACCCCAGGCTTTACACTTTATGCTTCCGGCTCGTATGTTGTGTGGAATTGTGAGCGGA
TAACAATTTCACACAGGAAACAGCTATGACCATGATTACGAATTCGAGCTCGGTACCCGGGGATCCTCTA
GAGTCGACCTGCAGGCATGCAAGCTTGGCACTGGCCGTCGTTTTACAACGTCGTGACTGGGAAAACCCTG
GCGTTACCCAACTTAATCGCCTTGCAGCACATCCCCCTTTCGCCAGCTGGCGTAATAGCGAAGAGGCCCG
CACCGATCGCCCTTCCCAACAGTTGCGCAGCCTGAATGGCGAATGCTAGAGCAGCTTGAGCTTGGATCAG
ATTGTCGTTTCCCGCCTTCAGTTTAGCTTCATGGAGTCAAAGATTCAAATAGAGGACCTAACAGAACTCG
CCGTAAAGACTGGCGAACAGTTCATACAGAGTCTCTTACGACTCAATGACAAGAAGAAAATCTTCGTCAA
CATGGTGGAGCACGACACACTTGTCTACTCCAAAAATATCAAAGATACAGTCTCAGAAGACCAAAGGGCA
ATTGAGACTTTTCAACAAAGGGTAATATCCGGAAACCTCCTCGGATTCCATTGCCCAGCTATCTGTCACT
TTATTGTGAAGATAGTGGAAAAGGAAGGTGGCTCCTACAAATGCCATCATTGCGATAAAGGAAAGGCCAT
CGTTGAAGATGCCTCTGCCGACAGTGGTCCCAAAGATGGACCCCCACCCACGAGGAGCATCGTGGAAAAA
GAAGACGTTCCAACCACGTCTTCAAAGCAAGTGGATTGATGTGATATCTCCACTGACGTAAGGGATGACG
CACAATCCCACTATCCTTCGCAAGACCCTTCCTCTATATAAGGAAGTTCATTTCATTTGGAGAGAACACG
GGGGACTCTTGACCATGGTA
