>Addgene plasmid #84224 | Osa-pCAMBIA-1301-STTM528 | depositor partial sequence | sequence record 174506 | STTM528
CATTTGGAGAGGACAGCCCAAGCTTCTCCTCTGCATCTAGCCCCTTCCAGTTGTTGTTGTTATGGTCTAA
TTTAAATATGGTCTAAAGAAGAAGAATCTCCTCTGCATCTAGCCCCTTCCAGAATTCGGTACGCTGAAAT
CACCAG
